Addgene plasmid #207061: ClhN-p1k-Cox4-V5-APEX2-Ura
Purpose: Expressing Cox4-V5-APEX2. Marker for mitochondrial inner membrane. Tends to generate facture in thin resin sections.
Depositing lab: Zhiping Xie. Depositing organization: Shanghai Jiao Tong University. Publication: A Validated Set of Ascorbate Peroxidase-Based Organelle Markers for Electron Microscopy of Saccharomyces cerevisiae. Li H, He CW, Zhu J, Xie Z. mSphere. 2022 Aug 31;7(4):e0010722. doi: 10.1128/msphere.00107-22. Epub 2022 Jun 21. PubMed 35727034.
Backbone
  Vector backbone: ClhN-URA
  Vector type: Yeast Expression
Growth in bacteria
  Bacterial resistance: Ampicillin, 100 μg/mL
  Growth temperature: 37°C
  Growth strain: DH5alpha
  Copy number: High Copy
Gene/Insert
  Gene/Insert name: Cox4
  Species: S. cerevisiae (budding yeast)
  Promoter: pCOX4
  Tag / fusion protein: V5-APEX2 (C terminal on insert)
  Cloning method: Gibson Cloning
Terms and licenses: Academic/Nonprofit Terms; Industry Terms: Not Available to Industry
How to cite: ClhN-p1k-Cox4-V5-APEX2-Ura was a gift from Zhiping Xie (Addgene plasmid # 207061 ; http://n2t.net/addgene:207061 ; RRID:Addgene_207061)
