[The description below was written by a language model from this plasmid's Addgene catalogue record and pLannotate feature annotations shown in this document.]
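Description:
ClhN-p1k-Cox4-V5-APEX2-Ura is a 6.5 kb yeast expression plasmid built on the ClhN-URA backbone. It produces the Saccharomyces cerevisiae cytochrome c oxidase subunit Cox4 fused at its C terminus to a V5 epitope and the engineered ascorbate peroxidase APEX2. In E. coli it is maintained at high copy through a ColE1/pUC-type origin and selected with ampicillin via the β-lactamase gene. Selection in yeast relies on the URA3 auxotrophic marker, which is flanked by two loxP sites, so the marker could in principle be excised by Cre recombinase. The feature table shows no yeast replication origin or centromere, which would be consistent with an integrating design, although the record does not state how the plasmid is maintained in yeast.

The expression cassette is driven by the native COX4 promoter. About 1 kb of sequence lies upstream of the COX4 coding region, and it includes a fragment annotated as the neighbouring TPN1 gene, presumably carried along with the promoter region. The COX4 open reading frame is followed by a short gap that would accommodate the V5 tag, which the annotation does not detect, and then by APEX2. A short element annotated as an HIV Rev nuclear export signal sits immediately after APEX2, and the cassette ends with the ADH1 terminator. SP6 and T7 promoters and small lacI, rop and bom fragments are backbone remnants.

APEX2 generates an electron-dense deposit from diaminobenzidine, so the fusion acts as a marker for the mitochondrial inner membrane in electron microscopy of budding yeast. It belongs to a validated set of APEX2-based organelle markers. The depositor notes that this marker tends to cause fractures in thin resin sections.
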