Features (pLannotate 1.2.2; 16 found; start..end, strand, type, name):
     26..157     +  CDS            TPN1 (fragment): TPN1_YEAST - Experimental evidence at protein level: Swiss-Prot protein existence level 1. Thiamine-regulated, high affinity import carrier of pyridoxine, pyridoxal and pyridoxamine. From Saccharomyces cerevisiae (strain ATCC 204508 / S288c) (Baker's yeast).
   1026..1490    +  CDS            COX4: COX4_YEAST - Experimental evidence at protein level: Swiss-Prot protein existence level 1. Component of the cytochrome c oxidase, the last enzyme in the mitochondrial electron transport chain which drives oxidative phosphorylation. The respiratory chain contains 3 multisubunit complexes succinate dehydrogenase (complex II, CII), ubiquinol- cytochrome c oxidoreductase (cytochrome b-c1 complex, complex III, CIII) and cytochrome c oxidase (complex IV, CIV), that cooperate to transfer electrons derived from NADH and succinate to molecular oxygen, creating an electrochemical gradient over the inner
   1533..2279    +  CDS            APEX2: soybean ascorbate peroxidase, engineered to serve as a monomeric tag for electron microscopy and live-cell proteomics (Lam et al., 2015) more active than the original APEX due to the A134P mutation
   2286..2312    +  CDS            NES: nuclear export signal from the HIV Rev protein (Fischer et al., 1995)
   2363..2550    +  terminator     ADH1 terminator: S. cerevisiae ADH1; transcription terminator for the S. cerevisiae alcohol dehydrogenase 1 (ADH1) gene
   2602..2635    -  protein_bind   loxP: Cre-mediated recombination occurs in the 8-bp core sequence (GCATACAT). Cre recombinase
   2787..3572    -  CDS            URA3: PYRF_YEAST - Experimental evidence at protein level: Swiss-Prot protein existence level 1. From Saccharomyces cerevisiae (strain ATCC 204508 / S288c) (Baker's yeast).
   4087..4120    -  protein_bind   loxP: Cre-mediated recombination occurs in the 8-bp core sequence (GCATACAT). Cre recombinase
   4174..4192    -  promoter       T7 promoter: promoter for bacteriophage T7 RNA polymerase
   4214..4267    -  CDS            lacI (fragment): lac repressor; lacI; The lac repressor binds to the lac operator to inhibit transcription in E. coli. This inhibition can be relieved by adding lactose or isopropyl-β-D-thiogalactopyranoside (IPTG).
   4450..5038    -  rep_origin     ori: high-copy-number ColE1/pMB1/pBR322/pUC origin of replication
   5209..6069    -  CDS            AmpR: β-lactamase; bla; confers resistance to ampicillin, carbenicillin, and related antibiotics
   6070..6174    -  promoter       AmpR promoter: bla
   6269..6304    +  CDS            rop (fragment): Rop protein, which maintains plasmids at low copy number; rop
   6406..6457    +  misc_feature   bom (fragment): basis of mobility region from pBR322
   6520..2       +  promoter       SP6 promoter (across the origin): promoter for bacteriophage SP6 RNA polymerase
>Addgene plasmid #207061 | ClhN-p1k-Cox4-V5-APEX2-Ura | addgene full sequence | sequence record 424587 | Addgene NGS Result
GAACGCGGCCGCCAGCTGAAGCTTCGCCTATTGGATTGGCCCAATTGCTGCCAAATTTGGTGAATATGGT
GGTGATGTCGCAATGTGGTTAAGTATGGCGTTCTCAGGTGTTGTATACCCTCCTTGTAGATACTTAGAGC
TACGTAAATTTGGTCGTTAATTGAAATGACATAAGTATATATTAAAACTACGGTGCAGCGGCAAACTTTA
GTTTAGATAATATTGGCAGGTAGATTCATGGTATGTTAAATTACGCTCAGGGAGGATATTTTTTTGTACA
CATTATCTTTTCACATGAAAATCTAAGCCTGGTGGACAATTGAAATCATCGAGTGATATACTGACACTTT
GAACAGTAGCACAAATCGTTTAATTTGCTGTCACGATCTAAGTTTTCTGTCAGCTGACTGTCCACCAATA
AGATCAGCGGATTCCAAAGGCGTCCTTCGAAAAAGCGATATCTCCCATCTTGGTTAGTAGCAAATAAAGG
GAAGAGAAAATAAGACACACTCAAGGATAAAATACTTCGCTTCTTCCAAGTATAAACACAGGAAAGAAAG
ATATACGAAGATTAGAATTTTTTTCATACTTTTTACAAAACATTTTTTTGTACTTAGGCACGCTAATTGC
GTAAAAATTAGCATAAACAGGAAATAAGATTATTTTGAAATGTATGTTATAATCCTCTTATTGAAAAATA
CATGAGATGTAGGAGAAGAACTACCAGGAAAGAAGATATTTAACAGATCGAACGAAACGGAAAAGAACTA
AGAGAAAACAAATCTGGATTTGACTTTAAGAAAAAATTTATTTGCAAGTTTAACTCGTTCCCTGCTTTTC
TATTTGGCTTGAGACGATAATTGCATAATTGTCCAAATTGTCCATCATATAATGAAGAATTCGATGCGAA
ATATTCCCTGTCACTTTCCTTTAGTCAACGTATTCTTCTCCCTGAAGAAACAGTATACTAACAATACTCA
CCCATTTCGATTTTGATGTTGCCATACAAATAGATAACAAGCACAATGCTTTCACTACGTCAATCTATAA
GATTTTTCAAGCCAGCCACAAGAACTTTGTGTAGCTCTAGATATCTGCTTCAGCAAAAACCCGTGGTGAA
AACTGCCCAAAACTTAGCAGAAGTTAATGGTCCAGAAACTTTGATTGGTCCTGGTGCTAAAGAGGGTACC
GTTCCAACAGACCTAGATCAAGAAACTGGTTTAGCTAGGTTAGAATTATTGGGTAAATTAGAGGGTATCG
ATGTTTTCGACACCAAACCATTAGATTCGTCCAGGAAGGGTACCATGAAAGATCCGATCATCATTGAATC
TTATGATGATTATCGTTATGTCGGTTGTACGGGTTCTCCCGCTGGTTCACATACTATTATGTGGTTAAAA
CCAACTGTTAACGAAGTCGCCAGATGCTGGGAATGTGGTTCTGTTTACAAACTAAACCCTGTTGGTGTTC
CAAATGATGACCACCATCACGGTAAACCAATTCCAAATCCATTGTTGGGTTTGGATTCTACTGGAAAGTC
TTACCCAACTGTGAGTGCTGATTACCAGGACGCCGTTGAGAAGGCGAAGAAGAAGCTCAGAGGCTTCATC
GCTGAGAAGAGATGCGCTCCTCTAATGCTCCGTTTGGCATTCCACTCTGCTGGAACCTTTGACAAGGGCA
CGAAGACCGGTGGACCCTTCGGAACCATCAAGCACCCTGCCGAACTGGCTCACAGCGCTAACAACGGTCT
TGACATCGCTGTTAGGCTTTTGGAGCCACTCAAGGCGGAGTTCCCTATTTTGAGCTACGCCGATTTCTAC
CAGTTGGCTGGCGTTGTTGCCGTTGAGGTCACGGGTGGACCTAAGGTTCCATTCCACCCTGGAAGAGAGG
ACAAGCCTGAGCCACCACCAGAGGGTCGCTTGCCCGATCCCACTAAGGGTTCTGACCATTTGAGAGATGT
GTTTGGCAAAGCTATGGGGCTTACTGACCAAGATATCGTTGCTCTATCTGGGGGTCACACTATTGGAGCT
GCACACAAGGAGCGTTCTGGATTTGAGGGTCCCTGGACCTCTAATCCTCTTATTTTCGACAACTCATACT
TCACGGAGTTGTTGAGTGGTGAGAAGGAAGGTCTCCTTCAGCTACCTTCTGACAAGGCTCTTTTGTCTGA
CCCTGTATTCCGCCCTCTCGTTGACAAATATGCAGCGGACGAAGATGCCTTCTTTGCTGATTACGCTGAG
GCTCACCAAAAGCTTTCCGAGCTTGGGTTTGCTGATGCCCTGCAGCTGCCTCCCCTGGAGCGCCTGACCC
TGGACGCTCAGTGCAGATCTTAGCCTAGGTGAGGCGCGCCACTTCTAAATAAGCGAATTTCTTATGATTT
ATGATTTTTATTATTAAATAAGTTATAAAAAAAATAAGTGTATACAAATTTTAAAGTGACTCTTAGGTTT
TAAAACGAAAATTCTTATTCTTGAGTAACTCTTTCCTGTAGGTCAGGTTGCTTTCTCAGGTATAGTATGA
GGTCGCTCTTATTGACCACACCTCTACCGGCAGATCCGCTAGGGATAACAGGGTAATATCTGCAGGTCGA
CAACCCTTAATATAACTTCGTATAATGTATGCTATACGAAGTTATTAGGTCTAGAGATCCCAATACAACA
GATCACGTGATCTTTTTGTAAGATGAAGTTGAAGTAGTGTTGCACCGTGCCAATGCAGGTGGCTATTAGA
TTAAATATGTGATTTGTTCTATTAAGTTTCCTGTATAATTAATGGGGAGCGCTGATTCTCTTTTGGTACG
CTTCCCATCCAGCATTTCTGTATCTTTCACCTTCAACCTTAGGATCTCTACCCTTGGCGAAAAGTCCTCT
GCCAACAATGATGATATCTGATCCACCACTTACAACTTCGTCGACGGTTCTGTACTGCTGACCCAATGCA
TCGCCTTTGTCGTCTAAACCTACACCTGGGGTCATGATTAGCCAATCAAACCCTTCTTCTCTTCCTCCCA
TATCGTTCTGAGCAATGAACCCAATAACGAAATCTTTATCACTCTTTGCAATATCAACGGTACCCTTAGT
ATATTCACCGTGTGCTAGAGAACCCTTGGAAGACAATTCAGCAAGCATCAATAATCCCCTTGGTTCTTTG
GTGACCTCTTGCGCACCTTGTTTCAAGCCAGCAACAATACCAGCACCAGTAACCCCGTGGGCGTTGGTGA
TATCAGACCATTCTGCGATACGGTAAACGCCCGATGTATATTGTAATTTGACTGTGTTACCGATATCGGC
GAATTTTCTGTCCTCAAATATCAAGAACTTGTATTTCTCTGCCAATGCTTTCAATGGAACGACAGTACCC
TCATAACTGAAATCATCCAAGATATCAACGTGTGTTTTCAAAAGGCAAATGTATGGACCCAACGTTTCAA
CAAGTTTCAATAGCTCATCAGTCGAACGAACGTCAAGAGAAGCACACAAATTGGTCTTCTTTTCATCCAT
TAAACGTAAAAGTTTCGATGCAACCGGACTTGCATGAGTCTCAGCTCTACTGGTATATGATTTTGTGGAC
ATGGTGCAACTAATTGACGGGAGTGTATTGACGCTGGCGTACTGGCTTTCACAAAATGGCCCAATCACAA
CCACATCTTAGATAGTTGAAATGACTTTAGATAACATCAATTGAGATGAGCTTAATCATGTCAAAGCTAA
AAGTGTCACCATGAACGACAATTCTTAAGCAAATCACGTGATATAGATCCACGAATAACCACCATTTGAT
GCTCGAGGCAAGTAATGTGTGTAAAAAAATGCGTTACCACCATCCAATGCAGACCGATCTTCTACCCAGA
ATCACATATATTTATGTACCGAGTACCTTTTTTCTATCTTCCAATTGCTTCTCCCATATGATTGTCTCCG
TAAGCTCGAAATTTCTAAGTTGGATTTTAATCTTCACGCAGGATGACAGTTCGATGAGCTTCTGAGGAGT
GTTTAGAACATAATCATTTATCCATGGTCTATCTCTTCTTGTCGCTTTTTCTCCTCGATAGAACCTAAAT
AAAACGAGCTCTCGAGAACCCTTAATATAACTTCGTATAATGTATGCTATACGAAGTTATTAGGTGATAT
CAGATCCACTAGTGGCCTATGCGGCCGCGGATCTGCCGGTCTCCCTATAGTGAGTCGTATTAATTTCGAT
AAGCCAGGTTAACCTGCATTAATGAATCGGCCAACGCGCGGGGAGAGGCGGTTTGCGTATTGGGCGCTCT
TCCGCTTCCTCGCTCACTGACTCGCTGCGCTCGGTCGTTCGGCTGCGGCGAGCGGTATCAGCTCACTCAA
AGGCGGTAATACGGTTATCCACAGAATCAGGGGATAACGCAGGAAAGAACATGTGAGCAAAAGGCCAGCA
AAAGGCCAGGAACCGTAAAAAGGCCGCGTTGCTGGCGTTTTTCCATAGGCTCCGCCCCCCTGACGAGCAT
CACAAAAATCGACGCTCAAGTCAGAGGTGGCGAAACCCGACAGGACTATAAAGATACCAGGCGTTTCCCC
CTGGAAGCTCCCTCGTGCGCTCTCCTGTTCCGACCCTGCCGCTTACCGGATACCTGTCCGCCTTTCTCCC
TTCGGGAAGCGTGGCGCTTTCTCATAGCTCACGCTGTAGGTATCTCAGTTCGGTGTAGGTCGTTCGCTCC
AAGCTGGGCTGTGTGCACGAACCCCCCGTTCAGCCCGACCGCTGCGCCTTATCCGGTAACTATCGTCTTG
AGTCCAACCCGGTAAGACACGACTTATCGCCACTGGCAGCAGCCACTGGTAACAGGATTAGCAGAGCGAG
GTATGTAGGCGGTGCTACAGAGTTCTTGAAGTGGTGGCCTAACTACGGCTACACTAGAAGAACAGTATTT
GGTATCTGCGCTCTGCTGAAGCCAGTTACCTTCGGAAAAAGAGTTGGTAGCTCTTGATCCGGCAAACAAA
CCACCGCTGGTAGCGGTGGTTTTTTTGTTTGCAAGCAGCAGATTACGCGCAGAAAAAAAGGATCTCAAGA
AGATCCTTTGATCTTTTCTACGGGGTCTGACGCTCAGTGGAACGAAAACTCACGTTAAGGGATTTTGGTC
ATGAGATTATCAAAAAGGATCTTCACCTAGATCCTTTTAAATTAAAAATGAAGTTTTAAATCAATCTAAA
GTATATATGAGTAAACTTGGTCTGACAGTTACCAATGCTTAATCAGTGAGGCACCTATCTCAGCGATCTG
TCTATTTCGTTCATCCATAGTTGCCTGACTCCCCGTCGTGTAGATAACTACGATACGGGAGGGCTTACCA
TCTGGCCCCAGTGCTGCAATGATACCGCGAGACCCACGCTCACCGGCTCCAGATTTATCAGCAATAAACC
AGCCAGCCGGAAGGGCCGAGCGCAGAAGTGGTCCTGCAACTTTATCCGCCTCCATCCAGTCTATTAATTG
TTGCCGGGAAGCTAGAGTAAGTAGTTCGCCAGTTAATAGTTTGCGCAACGTTGTTGCCATTGCTACAGGC
ATCGTGGTGTCACGCTCGTCGTTTGGTATGGCTTCATTCAGCTCCGGTTCCCAACGATCAAGGCGAGTTA
CATGATCCCCCATGTTGTGCAAAAAAGCGGTTAGCTCCTTCGGTCCTCCGATCGTTGTCAGAAGTAAGTT
GGCCGCAGTGTTATCACTCATGGTTATGGCAGCACTGCATAATTCTCTTACTGTCATGCCATCCGTAAGA
TGCTTTTCTGTGACTGGTGAGTACTCAACCAAGTCATTCTGAGAATAGTGTATGCGGCGACCGAGTTGCT
CTTGCCCGGCGTCAATACGGGATAATACCGCGCCACATAGCAGAACTTTAAAAGTGCTCATCATTGGAAA
ACGTTCTTCGGGGCGAAAACTCTCAAGGATCTTACCGCTGTTGAGATCCAGTTCGATGTAACCCACTCGT
GCACCCAACTGATCTTCAGCATCTTTTACTTTCACCAGCGTTTCTGGGTGAGCAAAAACAGGAAGGCAAA
ATGCCGCAAAAAAGGGAATAAGGGCGACACGGAAATGTTGAATACTCATACTCTTCCTTTTTCAATATTA
TTGAAGCATTTATCAGGGTTATTGTCTCATGAGCGGATACATATTTGAATGTATTTAGAAAAATAAACAA
ATAGGGGTTCCGCGCACATTTCCCCGAAAAGTGCCACCTGACGTCTAAGAAACCATTATTATCATGACAT
TAACCTATAAAAATAGGCGTATCACGAGGCCCTTTCGTCTCGCGCGTTTCGGTGATGACGGTGAAAACCT
CTGACACATGCAGCTCCCGGAGACGGTCACAGCTTGTCTGTAAGCGGATGCCGGGAGCAGACAAGCCCGT
CAGGGCGCGTCAGCGGGTGTTGGCGGGTGTCGGGGCTGGCTTAACTATGCGGCATCAGAGCAGATTGTAC
TGAGAGTGCACCATATGGACATATTGTCGTTAGAACGCGGCTACAATTAATACATAACCTTATGTATCAT
ACACATACGATTTAGGTGACACTATA
